>Addgene plasmid #118845 | MiniCoopR 2xU6:gRNA pten, mitfa:Cas9 | addgene full sequence | sequence record 238765 | Addgene NGS Result
CACTTTTCGGGGAAATGTGCGCGGAACCCCTATTTGTTTATTTTTCTAAATACATTCAAATATGTATCCG
CTCATGAGACAATAACCCTGATAAATGCTTCAATAATATTGAAAAAGGAAGAGTATGAGTATTCAACATT
TCCGTGTCGCCCTTATTCCCTTTTTTGCGGCATTTTGCCTTCCTGTTTTTGCTCACCCAGAAACGCTGGT
GAAAGTAAAAGATGCTGAAGATCAGTTGGGTGCACGAGTGGGTTACATCGAACTGGATCTCAACAGCGGT
AAGATCCTTGAGAGTTTTCGCCCCGAAGAACGTTTTCCAATGATGAGCACTTTTAAAGTTCTGCTATGTG
GCGCGGTATTATCCCGTATTGACGCCGGGCAAGAGCAACTCGGTCGCCGCATACACTATTCTCAGAATGA
CTTGGTTGAGTACTCACCAGTCACAGAAAAGCATCTTACGGATGGCATGACAGTAAGAGAATTATGCAGT
GCTGCCATAACCATGAGTGATAACACTGCGGCCAACTTACTTCTGACAACGATCGGAGGACCGAAGGAGC
TAACCGCTTTTTTGCACAACATGGGGGATCATGTAACTCGCCTTGATCGTTGGGAACCGGAGCTGAATGA
AGCCATACCAAACGACGAGCGTGACACCACGATGCCTGTAGCAATGGCAACAACGTTGCGCAAACTATTA
ACTGGCGAACTACTTACTCTAGCTTCCCGGCAACAATTAATAGACTGGATGGAGGCGGATAAAGTTGCAG
GACCACTTCTGCGCTCGGCCCTTCCGGCTGGCTGGTTTATTGCTGATAAATCTGGAGCCGGTGAGCGTGG
GTCTCGCGGTATCATTGCAGCACTGGGGCCAGATGGTAAGCCCTCCCGTATCGTAGTTATCTACACGACG
GGGAGTCAGGCAACTATGGATGAACGAAATAGACAGATCGCTGAGATAGGTGCCTCACTGATTAAGCATT
GGTAACTGTCAGACCAAGTTTACTCATATATACTTTAGATTGATTTAAAACTTCATTTTTAATTTAAAAG
GATCTAGGTGAAGATCCTTTTTGATAATCTCATGACCAAAATGCCTTAACGTGAGTTTTCGTTCCACTGA
GCGTCAGACCCCGTAGAAAAGATCAAAGGATCTTCTTGAGATCCTTTTTTTCTGCGCGTAATCTGCTGCT
TGCAAACAAAAAAACCACCGCTACCAGCGGTGGTTTGTTTGCCGGATCAAGAGCTACCAACTCTTTTTCC
GAAGGTAACTGGCTTCAGCAGAGCGCAGATACCAAATACTGTTCTTCTAGTGTAGCCGTAGTTAGGCCAC
CACTTCAAGAACTCTGTAGCACCGCCTACATACCTCGCTCTGCTAATCCTGTTACCAGTGGCTGCTGCCA
GTGGCGATAAGTCGTGTCTTACCGGGTTGGACTCAAGACGATAGTTACCGGATAAGGCGCAGCGGTCGGG
CTGAACGGGGGGTTCGTGCACACAGCCCAGCTTGGAGCGAACGACCTACACCGAACTGAGATACCTACAG
CGTGAGCTATGAGAAAGCGCCACGCTTCCCGAAGGGAGAAAGGCGGACAGGTATCCGGTAAGCGGCAGGG
TCGGAACAGGAGAGCGCACGAGGGAGCTTCCAGGGGGAAACGCCTGGTATCTTTATAGTCCTGTCGGGTT
TCGCCACCTCTGACTTGAGCGTCGATTTTTGTGATGCTCGTCAGGGGGGCGGAGCCTATGGAAAAACGCC
AGCAACGCGGCCTTTTTACGGTTCCTGGCCTTTTGCTGGCCTTTTGCTCACATGTTCTTTCCTGCGTTAT
CCCCTGATTCTGTGGATAACCGTATTACCGCCTTTGAGTGAGCTGATACCGCTCGCCGCAGCCGAACGAC
CGAGCGCAGCGAGTCAGTGAGCGAGGAAGCGGAAGAGCGCCCAATACGCAAACCGCCTCTCCCCGCGCGT
TGGCCGATTCATTAATGCAGCTGGCACGACAGGTTTCCCGACTGGAAAGCGGGCAGTGAGCGCAACGCAA
TTAATGTGAGTTAGCTCACTCATTAGGCACCCCAGGCTTTACACTTTATGCTTCCGGCTCGTATGTTGTG
TGGAATTGTGAGCGGATAACAATTTCACACAGGAAACAGCTATGACCATGATTACGCCAAGCGCGCAATT
AACCCTCACTAAAGGGAACAAAAGCTGGAGCTCCACCGCGGTGGCGGCCGCTCTAGAACTAGTGGATCTG
CTGGGCTTGCTGAAGGTAGGGGGTCAAGAACCAGAGGTGTAAAGTACTTGAGTAATTTTACTTGATTACT
GTACTTAAGTATTATTTTTGGGGATTTTTACTTTACTTGAGTACAATTAAAAATCAATACTTTTACTTTT
ACTTAATTACATTTTTTTAGAAAAAAAAGTACTTTTTACTCCTTACAATTTTATTTACAGTCAAAAAGTA
CTTATTTTTTGGAGATCACTTCATTCTATTTTCCCTTGCTATTACCAAACCAATTGAATTGCGCTGATGC
CCAGTTTAATTTAAATGTTATTTATTCTGCCTATGAAAATCGTTTTCACATTATATGAAATTGGTCAGAC
ATGTTCATTGGTCCTTTGGAAGTGACGTCATGTCACATCTATTACCACAATGCACAGCACCTTGACCTGG
AAATTAGGGAAATTATAACAGTCAATCAGTGGAAGAAAATGGAGGAAGTATGTGATTCATCAGCAGCTGC
GAGCAGCACAGTCCAAAATCAGCCACAGGATCAAGAGCACCCGTGGCCGTATCTTCGCAGATCTCGAATA
AGAGATTGCTACGGAGAGATATTCTGCTGATTAGGAGCTTGTCTATGCTAATTTGGTTTTGTTCAATTCA
CCTATGTCGCAAGTTTTTGGACTGTAGGAGAAAACCGGAGAACCCAGAGGATATCCACATGAGCACGAGG
ACAACATGTAAACTCCACACAGAACCATGGACTGGCCTGTTAGAGACTTGGACCAGTGACGTTCTTGCTT
TGAGGCAACAGTGCTAACAACTGGGCTGCTGTGCCGCTCTTTCGAGGAAATGAAAGGAACTCTGGCGGCC
TATGATGAGTTAGGAATTGTCTGATTGGTGAATCATACATAGGCTAATGTGGGACCAGCTGTAGTCAGTC
ATAAGCACGTGATTCTCTCGAAATTAGTTTATAAATAAACTTCACTAAACTCCAACCGTTCATTCTGTTT
TAGATGTTGCCTTTAAACTTGCCTTAAGATGTTAATAAAGTTGCTTTTTGGTTGTTGACAAAGCTAGGCA
TAGGACGATAACCGTTTTCAAGGTATACCCCGGTTTGAAAAAGTCAAGGGTTTAAAACCACCAATATTTT
CTGCTATACCGTTCCTAAGGTATATTTAAGATTTTTTATTTATTTTTTATTTTTTTGTTTTTTAGGACAA
CAGCATTTTCAGCAGAAAAGAGATACAAAAATGCTTTTTAAATTGTAAAGAAATCTGTTTTTGAAACTAA
TGAAGACAGCAGAAGTCGATCATTCATTGAAATTATTAAGCTTGACATGTTTTCTGTTCCAAAATATTTT
TTCAATGTTTCTCAAAATAAAATATATTATGTTTAAAGTTTTTGTTTTTTACTAAGACATTAAAAAAAAT
AATATATTTTAGAGTGGCAATCACAATACCATCAAACTGTGATATTTTTATCAAAGGTTATCATACCATC
AGAATCTTATACCCCATGCCTAGACACAGCTGTTCTCTCTATCTCTCTATGTTAATGCAGTTTCCACTCC
ATTGACGAGATGGTTCTCTGTACCACATACTCATCCCCATTTTACAATAGCTACATTTGCTCAAGATGTA
GTCAACTCAAACAATGCAGAGACAACAAACTGTTGACTTATCTTTTCTATCGTAATTCAGCCCTTTTGGG
AAATGAGCATCAACACACAATTTAGAGTGGAAGTTGGGTTAAGGCAGACTCATTTTTTACACATTACAAC
CAGTGATTATGTCAATTATTATTTAAAAAAAATTCAGTACAGTATATGCACATGCTACTTTGTTTATGAT
TGTTAGCTTTTTTAACTACAGTTCATTTCTATGCTTTCTGTGCAAATGCACAACAGTTACTGATTTACTC
TGATGATAATTGTGCCAGTACATCCAACAACAACAAAAAAAAAAAAAAGACTTACAATCAAGCCCCAAAG
TGTTCATACGTCTGGCAAATTCTGACTTAAAGTTACTTTTATTCAACCAGCTAGTTTTTTTTTGACTGTA
AATGACACGTAAGATAATAAGATGATGTACATGAGGCATCATTGTAGAAAAAAAAATGAATATGAATCTG
AATATGAACTGTACGTCTGTGATTTTGTTTGTGCGCACTTACATACGTGTGCACAATATTTCAACTCTTA
AGAAAAAAATGCAATTACCAAAGGCCCATCAGACAACAAAGTTCTCTTTCCTATCTTTTGCTCTTCAACA
TTTCAGAGATAACTCCATCTTAAACTGTCTTGTTTTTAGACCAACAGTGCTAGTGATTGTATGCCGGATG
CTGAGAACAAACAATGTTTTATGCAGGATGAGTGGAACTAAAGATGAAACGTTAGTTAGCCGTAAGCCAG
TTTCAGTTTAGACACTAGTAACCCATCGTCTCAAAGAGGCTTTTGTCGAATCGGACCGGTGACGTCAAAT
GAACTTTATAAAGGCATAAATTCATCGTTTGGGTAAAAAAAACAATATGAGAAGAGCAATCCCCTCCCAC
CCCCTTAAATACATTTTGTGTCTTTTCTTTGGCATTGACATCTTCAGCTGGCCAAGACGACTGGTCAGTT
CTTGCACATCACCTAAATTCACAAAGGGAATACTTTTTTGAAGCTAACACATAGTTGAACATGTTGGAGA
TGCTCGAGTACAGTCACTACCAGGTTCAGACCCACCTGGAAACCCCCTCGAAGTACCACATCCAGCAGAG
CCAGAGGCAGCAAGTGAAGCACTACCTGTCCAGTGCACTGGGAGCCAAGCTGAGCCCACAGGCCAGCACA
GGGCCCGGCCCCAGCCAGCCCGCCGAGCACGGCATGACCCCGGGACCCGGAGCCAGCGCTCCCAACAGCC
CTATGGCCCTTCTCACCCTCAACTGTGAGAAAGAGATGGACGATGTAATTGAAGACATTATAAGTTTGGA
ATCAAGCTACAGTGATGACATTCTTGGGTTCATGGATGCAGGACTTCAAATGACAAACACGATTCCAGTT
TCAGCAAACCTGCTGGACATGTACAGCAATCATGCTCTTCCTCCAGCTGGAGTTTCCATCAGTAACTCCT
GCCCCTCAAGCCTGCCGGCCGTCAAAAGGGAATTATCCGTTACTCCATCTCCGGGCATGATGCACATAAT
GGACAAAGCTGGACCATGTGGCAAGTTTGACTCTTATCAAAGACCTGATGGCTTTCCAGTAGAAGCAGAA
GTCAGAGCCCTGGCAAAAGAGAGACAAAAGAAGGACAACCACAACCTCATTGAACGAAGAAGGCGGTTTA
ATATCAATGACAGAATTAAGGAGCTGGGGACTTTAATTCCCAAGTCAAATGATCCAGACATGAGGTGGAA
TAAAGGCACCATCCTGAAAGCATCAGTGGATTACATTAGGAAATTGCAGAAAGAGCAGCAGAAAGCAAAA
GAGCTGGAAAACAGACAGAAGAGACTAGAACACGCAAACAGACATCTCCTGCTCCGTATTCAGGAACTTG
AAATGCAAGCCCGTGCTCATGGACTCACCGTTGTAGCTTCTTCCAGCCTTTATTCCGCTGAGTTAGTGGC
TCGAGCAATCAAACAAGAGCCTGGGATGGGGGACTGCACATCCAATTTGTACCCACACCTTCCCAGTCCT
GACATGTCCCGTCCTACCACTCTGGACCTCAACAACGGCACCATCAGCTACAATGACAGTCCCACGGAGG
ACGGCGAGCCGGGGGTCTACGACAGCCCAAACAAGGCCTCCACCAAGCTGGAGGACATGCTTATGGACAA
CACCCTGTCTCCGGTGGGCAGCAGCGACCCGCTGTTGTCCTCCGGATCCCCAGTACCTTCCAACAGTAGC
GGCAGCAGCAGTATGGACGAACATGACAATGGCTGTTAGCAATGCCAACTAAATTTCATGAACCAAAGTT
AGACAATTAGATTTGTGTGTGTGTGTGTCTTGTAAGTACCAGTGTTACATCCAGATCATGAAGAGCGCAA
TTTCGTAAAGTATTAATCTTGTATTTCAGAATATTTAGTGTGCTTGTGTATATATTTTTTCATTTATCAT
GTCAGAGTCTAGTCAAGAATGAAATCGTGTAAACAATTAGTTGATTTTTGAAGGATTCTCGCGGATGATA
TAAAGAGTAGCTTGAATAAAAACTGTTGAGGTGTCTTTTATTTGCAGGCTTGGCTTATTGTTGTCCTCAA
ATGCAGCTCCATTTCTTGGGGTGTACATCTTGCAAGGGTGGAGGACATGTCTAGGCATGTACAACTGGAT
TCACTTTCATTCAGTCATTCATTTTCTTTTTGGCTTAGCCCCTTTATTAATCAGGGGTTGCCACAGTTGA
ATGAACTGCCAACTTATGCCAACAAACAAATCCAGCGGATGCCCTTGCAGCTGCAACCCATCACTGGGAA
ACACCCACCACAGTACCATTCACTTTAGACAATTTAGCTTACCCAATTCACCTATAGCGCATGTCTTTGG
GCTGTAGGTGAAACTGGAGCACCCGGAGGAAACCCACACGAACATGGGGAGAACATGCAAACTCCACACA
GAAATGACCCAACCAAGTCTCGAACCAGCGACCTTCTTGCTGTAAGGCGACAATGCTACCCACTGCACCA
CCACGATGCCCTGGAAAAACTTTTTACATTGTTATTTAACATTAAGTCCAAAAGTATTTCTGCAGTATTT
CTGAAATTTGTTTTATTTTCTAGTGGAAGAGCTGTGATGCAAGTTCTCCATAATAATTAGAAAAAAAATG
CCCAAATTGCTTTGATTTTAGGGATAGTTCACCCAAAAATGAATTTTTTTTTATTAATTAATCATCCTCA
TGTCGTTCCAATTCCCTGAGACCTTTGTTCATCTTTAAAACACAAAAAATGATATTTTGGATACAATCTG
AGATCTGATCTAGAGGATCATAATCAGCCATACCACATTTGTAGAGGTTTTACTTGCTTTAAAAAACCTC
CCACACCTCCCCCTGAACCTGAAACATAAAATGAATGCAATTGTTGTTGTTAACTTGTTTATTGCAGCTT
ATAATGGTTACAAATAAAGCAATAGCATCACAAATTTCACAAATAAAGCATTTTTTTCACTGCATTCTAG
TTGTGGTTTGTCCAAACTCATCAATGTATCTTATCATGTCTGGATCATCATCGATGCGTCTTTTGTTCTG
GTCATCAAGGAGGGGGGAATGTTCTGCGCATGCCTGTGGGGGAGGGAGAAGGACACGTCACTGAAAACGT
CCCTGCATCACACCGAGACACCCAATCACTCAAGCCGAGACCAGATAATTTTGCATATGCTTTAAAGTTT
GAAAAATACCACGGTAAACCCTCACACAAACTCTGGATTTGAGATCTTTCAGGTTTTATCAGTTTGCAGG
TTTATGTCACCATGATATAGGGTCAGACTTGATCTAAGGGAGCTGAATAAGTGGTTTAGTCACTCACCAC
CTCCCAAAAACATACCCAGAAGTCCCTGGTATATATAGCTCTCCCTCCAGCTCTTGGTTCGAATAAGCGG
AGGTACCAGGGTTTTAGAGCTAGAAATAGCAAGTTAAAATAAGGCTAGTCCGTTATCAACTTGAAAAAGT
GGCACCGAGTCGGTGCTTTTTTGGTCGACCTCGAGGCGTCTTTTGTTCTGGTCATCAAGGAGGGGGGAAT
GTTCTGCGCATGCCTGTGGGGGAGGGAGAAGGACACGTCACTGAAAACGTCCCTGCATCACACCGAGACA
CCCAATCACTCAAGCCGAGACCAGATAATTTTGCATATGCTTTAAAGTTTGAAAAATACCACGGTAAACC
CTCACACAAACTCTGGATTTGAGATCTTTCAGGTTTTATCAGTTTGCAGGTTTATGTCACCATGATATAG
GGTCAGACTTGATCTAAGGGAGCTGAATAAGTGGTTTAGTCACTCACCACCTCCCAAAAACATACCCAGA
AGTCCCTGGTATATATAGCTCTCCCTCCAGCTCTTGGTTCGAGACAGTGCCTATGTTCAGGTTTTAGAGC
TAGAAATAGCAAGTTAAAATAAGGCTAGTCCGTTATCAACTTGAAAAAGTGGCACCGAGTCGGTGCTTTT
TTGGTACCGTAAAACGACGGCCAGTGAATTATCAACTATGTATAATAAAGTTGGAAAAAACCTCCCACAC
CTCCCCCTGAACCTGAAACATAAAATGAATGCAATTGTTGTTGTTAACTTGTTTATTGCAGCTTATAATG
GTTACAAATAAAGCAATAGCATCACAAATTTCACAAATAAAGCATTTTTTTCACTGCATTCTAGTTGTGG
TTTGTCCAAACTCATCAATGTATCTTATCATGTCTGGATCCCCCACTTTGTACAAGAAAGCTGGGTGCTA
TGACCATGATTACGCCAAGCGCGCAATTAACCCTCACTAAAGGGAACAAAAGCTGGAGCTCCACCGCGGT
GGCGGCCGCTCTAGATTCCGCGGTCACACCTTTCTCTTCTTCTTAGGAGATCTCACCGGTGAGTCGCCAC
CCAGCTGAGACAGGTCAATCCTTGTTTCGTACAGGCCGGTAATACTCTGATGGATCAGTGTAGCGTCCAG
CACCTCCTTAGTGGAGGTGTACCTCTTTCTATCGATTGTAGTGTCGAAGTACTTGAAAGCTGCTGGTGCG
CCCAGGTTTGTCAGAGTGAACAGATGAATGATATTTTCGGCCTGCTCCCTGATGGGCTTATCTCTGTGTT
TGTTGTAAGCAGACAGGACCTTATCCAGATTTGCGTCGGCCAGGATCACTCTTTTAGAGAACTCGCTAAT
CTGTTCAATGATCTCGTCCAGATAATGCTTGTGCTGCTCCACAAACAGCTGTTTCTGTTCGTTATCCTCT
GGAGATCCTTTCAGCTTCTCGTAGTGGCTTGCCAGATACAGGAAGTTCACGTACTTAGAAGGCAGGGCCA
GTTCATTGCCTTTCTGCAGCTCTCCAGCGCTTGCCAGCATGCGTTTCCTGCCGTTTTCCAGCTCAAACAG
ACTGTACTTGGGCAGTTTAATGATCAGGTCTTTCTTCACTTCCTTATAACCTTTGGCCTCCAGAAAATCG
ATTGGGTTCTTCTCGAAAGAGCTTCTCTCCATAATTGTGATACCCAGCAGCTCCTTGACAGATTTCAGTT
TCTTGCTTTTGCCCTTCTCCACCTTAGCGACCACCAGGACGGAGTATGCCACAGTGGGAGAGTCAAAGCC
TCCATACTTCTTAGGGTCCCAGTCTTTCTTTCTAGCGATCAGCTTATCAGAGTTGCGTTTTGGCAGAATA
CTTTCTTTTGAGAAACCGCCTGTCTGCACCTCAGTTTTCTTGACGATATTCACTTGAGGCATGCTCAGGA
CCTTCCTCACGGTTGCAAAATCTCTGCCTTTGTCCCACACGATTTCGCCTGTCTCTCCGTTTGTCTCAAT
CAGGGGCCTTTTGCGGATTTCTCCATTGGCCAGGGTGATCTCTGTCTTAAAGAAATTCATGATGTTTGAG
TAAAAGAAATACTTGGCAGTAGCTTTTCCAATTTCCTGCTCGGACTTGGCGATCATTTTTCTGACATCGT
ACACCTTATAGTCTCCGTACACGAATTCGCTCTCCAGTTTTGGGTATTTCTTGATCAGTGCGGTACCGAC
CACGGCGTTCAGGTATGCGTCATGGGCATGGTGATAATTGTTAATCTCGCGGACCTTATAAAACTGGAAA
TCTTTCCTAAAGTCGCTGACCAGTTTACTCTTCAGGGTAATGACCTTCACTTCTCTGATCAGTTTGTCAT
TCTCATCGTACTTTGTGTTCATGCGACTATCCAGAATCTGTGCGACGTGTTTAGTGATCTGGCGTGTTTC
CACCAGCTGCCTCTTGATGAATCCAGCTTTGTCCAGTTCTGACAGTCCACCGCGCTCTGCTTTTGTCAGG
TTATCAAACTTCCTCTGAGTGATCAGTTTGGCATTCAGCAGCTGTCTCCAGTAGTTCTTCATTTTCTTGA
CCACTTCCTCACTAGGGACATTATCTGATTTTCCTCTGTTTTTGTCGGACCTGGTCAGCACCTTGTTGTC
AATGCTGTCATCTTTGATGAAACTCTGGGGGACGATATGATCCACGTCGTAATCAGACAGCCTGTTAATA
TCCAGCTCCTGGTCCACGTACATATCTCTTCCATTCTGCAGATAGTACAGATACAGCTTCTCATTCTGCA
GCTGTGTGTTTTCCACTGGGTGCTCTTTCAGGATCTGGCTACCCAGCTCCTTAATGCCTTCCTCGATTCT
TTTCATCCTCTCTCTACTGTTCTTCTGACCCTTCTGGGTTGTCTGATTTTCGCGAGCCATCTCAATCACG
ATGTTTTCGGGCTTATGGCCCATGACTTTCACCAGCTCATCGACGATTTTCACTGTCTGCAGAATGCCTT
TCTTGATGGCTGGGCTTCCAGCCAGGTTTGCAATCTGCTCATGCAGGGAGTGGCCCTGTCCAGACACCTG
AGCCTTCTGGATGTCCTCTTTGAAGGTCAGACTGTCATCGTGAATCAGCTGCATAAAATTGCGGTTGGCG
AAGCCATCACTTTTCAGAAAGTCCAGGATTGTCTTTCCTGACTGTTTATCCCTAATGCCGTTGATCAGCT
TCCTGCTCAGTCTACCCCAGCCAGTGTAGCGCCTTCTCTTCAGCTGTTTCATCACCTTGTCATCGAACAG
ATGAGCATAGGTTTTCAGTCTTTCCTCGATCATTCCTCTGTCCTCAAACAGGGTCAGTGTCAGCACAATG
TCTTCCAGGATATCCTCATTTTCCTCGTTGTCCAGGAAGTCTTTATCCTTAATGATCTTCAGCAGATCGT
GGTAAGCGCCCAGGCTTGCGTTAAATCTGTCTTCGACTCCGCTGATCTCCACGGAATCGAAGCATTCAAT
TTTCTTGAAGTAGTCCTCCTTCAGCTGCTTGACAGTCACTTTCCTGTTGGTTTTAAACAGCAGATCCACG
ATTGCTTTCTTCTGCTCTCCTGACAGGAAGGCTGGCTTTCTCATGCCCTCGGTGACGTATTTCACCTTTG
TCAGTTCGTTATAGACAGTGAAATACTCGTACAGCAGGGAGTGCTTAGGCAGCACTTTCTCATTGGGCAG
GTTTTTGTCAAAATTAGTCATTCTCTCGATGAAGGACTGTGCAGAGGCGCCCTTATCGACCACTTCCTCG
AAGTTCCAAGGAGTAATGGTTTCCTCGGATTTGCGAGTCATCCAGGCAAATCTGCTGTTTCCGCGAGCCA
GTGGACCCACATAGTAAGGGATTCTGAAGGTCAGAATTTTTTCGATCTTCTCGCGGTTATCTTTCAGAAA
GGGGTAGAAGTCTTCCTGGCGCCTCAGGATAGCGTGCAGCTCTCCCAGATGAATCTGGTGTGGGATGGAA
CCGTTATCAAATGTGCGCTGCTTCCTCAGCAGGTCCTCTCTATTCAGTTTCACCAGCAGTTCCTCAGTTC
CGTCCATCTTCTCCAGAATAGGTTTGATAAACTTGTAGAATTCCTCCTGTGATGCGCCTCCGTCGATATA
ACCGGCGTAGCCGTTCTTGGACTGATCAAAGAAAATTTCCTTGTACTTCTCTGGCAGCTGCTGCCTGACC
AGAGCCTTCAGCAGGGTCAGATCCTGATGGTGCTCGTCATATCTCTTGATCATGCTGGCACTCAGAGGTG
CTTTTGTAATCTCGCTGTTCACTCTCAGAATATCTGACAGCAGGATTGCGTCGGACAGATTTTTGGCAGC
CAGGAACAGGTCAGCGTACTGATCTCCGATCTGTGCCAGCAGGTTATCCAGGTCATCGTCATATGTGTCC
TTTGACAGCTGCAGTTTGGCGTCCTCAGCCAGATCAAAATTGCTTTTGAAGTTAGGAGTCAGGCCCAGAC
TCAGAGCGATCAGATTTCCAAACAGACCGTTCCTCTTTTCTCCGGGCAGCTGTGCAATCAGGTTCTCCAG
TCTGCGTGACTTGGACAGCCTGGCTGACAGGATAGCTTTTGCGTCCACTCTGGAAGCATTAATAGGGTTT
TCCTCAAACAGCTGATTGTAAATCTGGACCAGCTGGATGAACAGCTTGTCCACATCGGAATTGTCGGGGT
TCAGATCGCCCTCGATCAGAAAATGACCCCTGAACTTAATCATGTGGGCCAGAGCCAGATAGATCAGTCT
CAGGTCGGCTTTATCAGTAGAGTCAGCCAGTTTCTTGCGCAGATGATAGATGGTTGGGTATTTTTCGTGA
TAGGCGACCTCGTCCACAATGTTTCCAAAGATAGGATGGCGCTCGTGTTTCTTATCTTCCTCGACCAGGA
AACTTTCCTCCAGCCTATGAAAGAATGAATCGTCCACCTTAGCCATTTCGTTAGAGAAAATCTCCTGCAG
GTAACAGATTCTATTCTTCCTTCTGGTATAGCGCCTTCTTGCTGTTCTTTTCAGGCGTGTTGCTTCGGCA
GTCTCTCCAGAACCGAACAGCAGGGCTCCAATCAGATTTTTCTTGATGCTGTGCCTGTCGGTGTTACCCA
GCACCTTAAATTTCTTGCTAGGGACCTTGTAGTCGTCTGTAATCACTGCCCAACCCACGGAGTTAGTTCC
AATATCCAGGCCGATGCTATACTTCTTATCCATGCTTCCCACCTTTCTCTTCTTCTTAGGTGGAGAAGCC
ATGGTGGCGTCGACCTCGAGGGGGGGCCCGGTACCCAATTCGCCCTATAGTGAGTCGTATTACGCGCGCT
CACTGGCCGTCGTTTTACAAGCCTGCTTTTTTGTACAAACTTGCGTTCAACTATGTGTTAGCTTCAAAAA
AGTATTCCCTTTGTGAATTTAGGTGATGTGCAAGAACTGACCAGTCGTCTTGGCCAGCTGAAGATGTCAA
TGCCAAAGAAAAGACACAAAATGTATTTAAGGGGGTGGGAGGGGATTGCTCTTCTCATATTGTTTTTTTT
ACCCAAACGATGAATTTATGCCTTTATAAAGTTCATTTGACGTCACCGGTCCGATTCGACAAAAGCCTCT
TTGAGACGATGGGTTACTAGTGTCTAAACTGAAACTGGCTTACGGCTAACTAACGTTTCATCTTTAGTTC
CACTCATCCTGCATAAAACATTGTTTGTTCTCAGCATCCGGCATACAATCACTAGCACTGTTGGTCTAAA
AACAAGACAGTTTAAGATGGAGTTATCTCTGAAATGTTGAAGAGCAAAAGATAGGAAAGAGAACTTTGTT
GTCTGATGGGCCTTTGGTAATTGCATTTTTTTCTTAAGAGTTGAAATATTGTGCACACGTATGTAAGTGC
GCACAAACAAAATCACAGACGTACAGTTCATATTCAGATTCATATTCATTTTTTTTTCTACAATGATGCC
TCATGTACATCATCTTATTATCTTACGTGTCATTTACAGTCAAAAAAAAACTAGCTGGTTGAATAAAAGT
AACTTTAAGTCAGAATTTGCCAGACGTATGAACACTTTGGGGCTTGATTGTAAGTCTTTTTTTTTTTTTT
GTTGTTGTTGGATGTACTGGCACAATTATCATCAGAGTAAATCAGTAACTGTTGTGCATTTGCACAGAAA
GCATAGAAATGAACTGTAGTTAAAAAAGCTAACAATCATAAACAAAGTAGCATGTGCATATACTGTACTG
AATTTTTTTTAAATAATAATTGACATAATCACTGGTTGTAATGTGTAAAAAATGAGTCTGCCTTAACCCA
ACTTCCACTCTAAATTGTGTGTTGATGCTCATTTCCCAAAAGGGCTGAATTACGATAGAAAAGATAAGTC
AACAGTTTGTTGTCTCTGCATTGTTTGAGTTGACTACATCTTGAGCAAATGTAGCTATTGTAAAATGGGG
ATGAGTATGTGGTACAGAGAACCATCTCGTCAATGGAGTGGAAACTGCATTAACATAGAGAGATAGAGAG
AACAGCTGTGTCTAGGCATGGGGTATAAGATTCTGATGGTATGATAACCTTTGATAAAAATATCACAGTT
TGATGGTATTGTGATTGCCACTCTAAAATATATTATTTTTTTTAATGTCTTAGTAAAAAACAAAAACTTT
AAACATAATATATTTTATTTTGAGAAACATTGAAAAAATATTTTGGAACAGAAAACATGTCAAGCTTAAT
AATTTCAATGAATGATCGACTTCTGCTGTCTTCATTAGTTTCAAAAACAGATTTCTTTACAATTTAAAAA
GCATTTTTGTATCTCTTTTCTGCTGAAAATGCTGTTGTCCTAAAAAACAAAAAAATAAAAAATAAATAAA
AAATCTTAAATATACCTTAGGAACGGTATAGCAGAAAATATTGGTGGTTTTAAACCCTTGACTTTTTCAA
ACCGGGGTATACCTTGAAAACGGTTATCGTCCTATGCCTAGCTTTGTCAACAACCAAAAAGCAACTTTAT
TAACATCTTAAGGCAAGTTTAAAGGCAACATCTAAAACAGAATGAACGGTTGGAGTTTAGTGAAGTTTAT
TTATAAACTAATTTCGAGAGAATCACGTGCTTATGACTGACTACAGCTGGTCCCACATTAGCCTATGTAT
GATTCACCAATCAGACAATTCCTAACTCATCATAGGCCGCCAGAGTTCCTTTCATTTCCTCGAAAGAGCG
GCACAGCAGCCCAGTTGTTAGCACTCACAACTTTTCTATACAAAGTTGATAGCTTGGCGTAATCATGGTC
ATAGCTGTTTCCTGCTCGAGGGCCCATCTGGCCTGTGTTTCAGACACCAGGGAGTCTCTGCTCACGTTTC
CTGCTATTTGCAGCCTCTCTATCAAGACTAATACACCTCTTCCCGCATCGGCTGCCTGTGAGAGGCTTTT
CAGCACTGCAGGATTGCTTTTCAGCCCCAAAAGAGCTAGGCTTGACACTAACAATTTTGAGAATCAGCTT
CTACTGAAGTTAAATCTGAGGTTTTACAACTTTGAGTAGCGTGTACTGGCATTAGATTGTCTGTCTTATA
GTTTGATAATTAAATACAAACAGTTCTAAAGCAGGATAAAACCTTGTATGCATTTCATTTAATGTTTTTT
GAGATTAAAAGCTTAAACAAGAATCTCTAGTTTTCTTTCTTGCTTTTACTTTTACTTCCTTAATACTCAA
GTACAATTTTAATGGAGTACTTTTTTACTTTTACTCAAGTAAGATTCTAGCCAGATACTTTTACTTTTAA
TTGAGTAAAATTTTCCCTAAGTACTTGTACTTTCACTTGAGTAAAATTTTTGAGTACTTTTTACACCTCT
GTCAAGAACTCCTGGACAAACCTCTGACCTGTGTGGAACAGAGTGGATATGGGTGTCTGAACAGATATTC
ACGTCTTTTGCAGATCAGAGGGCATTTCTGGTGTTGTGCAATGACCTGGGTCCAACAGGTAGGCGTACTC
GTATCCAAGAGCATTGTTGGACAGGAGGTAGTCTCCATTCCTATAAAGAGGAAGGAATGGCACCATGTAG
TAGCCGTCATTGTGGCCAATTGGTGCATTGGTACGTGGGTAGATGGACCGGGGAGGCTGATGAGTTCTTA
GCCAGC
[32 nt withheld, positions 15757-15788]
CCTTTGACGTTGGAGTCCACGTTCTTT
[37 nt withheld, positions 15816-15852]
ACCCTATCTCGGTCTATTCTTTTGATTTATAAGGGATTTTGCCGATTTCGGCCTATTGGTTAAAAAATGA
GCTGATTTAACAAAAATTTAACGCGAATTTTAACAAAATATTAACGCTTACAATTTAGGTGG
Features (pLannotate 1.2.2; 27 found; start..end, strand, type, name):
     20..124     +  promoter       AmpR promoter: bla
    125..985     +  CDS            AmpR: β-lactamase; bla; confers resistance to ampicillin, carbenicillin, and related antibiotics
   1156..1744    +  rep_origin     ori: high-copy-number ColE1/pMB1/pBR322/pUC origin of replication
   1927..2019    +  CDS            lacI (fragment): lac repressor; lacI; The lac repressor binds to the lac operator to inhibit transcription in E. coli. This inhibition can be relieved by adding lactose or isopropyl-β-D-thiogalactopyranoside (IPTG).
   2032..2053    +  protein_bind   CAP binding site: CAP binding activates transcription in the presence of cAMP. E. coli catabolite activator protein
   2068..2098    +  promoter       lac promoter: promoter for the E. coli lac operon
   2102..2124    +  protein_bind   lac operator (fragment): The lac repressor binds to the lac operator to inhibit transcription in E. coli. This inhibition can be relieved by adding lactose or isopropyl-β-D-thiogalactopyranoside (IPTG). lac repressor encoded by lacI
   2167..2185    +  promoter       T3 promoter: promoter for bacteriophage T3 RNA polymerase
   2198..2238    +  misc_feature   MCS (fragment): pBluescript multiple cloning site
   4921..6126    +  CDS            MITF (fragment): MITF_HUMAN - Also known as BHLHE32. Experimental evidence at protein level: Swiss-Prot protein existence level 1. Transcription factor that regulates the expression of genes with essential roles in cell differentiation, proliferation and survival. Binds to M-boxes (5'-TCATGTG-3') and symmetrical DNA sequences (E-boxes) (5'-CACGTG-3') found in the promoters of target genes, such as BCL2 and tyrosinase (TYR). Plays an important role in melanocyte development by regulating the expression of tyrosinase (TYR) and tyrosinase-related protein 1 (TYRP1). Plays a critical role in the differentiation of
   7156..7239    +  CDS            large T antigen (fragment): large T antigen from SV40 (simian virus 40)
   7262..7396    +  polyA_signal   SV40 poly(A) signal: SV40 polyadenylation signal
   7781..7856    +  misc_RNA       gRNA scaffold: guide RNA scaffold for the Streptococcus pyogenes CRISPR/Cas9 system
   8251..8326    +  misc_RNA       gRNA scaffold: guide RNA scaffold for the Streptococcus pyogenes CRISPR/Cas9 system
   8339..8359    -  CDS            lacZα (fragment): LacZα fragment of β-galactosidase; lacZ fragment
   8446..8580    +  polyA_signal   SV40 poly(A) signal: SV40 polyadenylation signal
   8583..8603    +  protein_bind   attB2: mutant version of attB; core recombination site for the Gateway® BP reaction BP Clonase™
   8635..8653    +  promoter       T3 promoter: promoter for bacteriophage T3 RNA polymerase
   8666..8695    +  misc_feature   MCS (fragment): pBluescript multiple cloning site
   8743..12843   -  CDS            cas9: CAS9_STRP1 - Also known as csn1 From Streptococcus pyogenes serotype M1.
  12888..12915   +  misc_feature   MCS (fragment): pBluescript multiple cloning site
  12924..12942   -  promoter       T7 promoter: promoter for bacteriophage T7 RNA polymerase
  12950..12970   +  CDS            lacZα (fragment): LacZα fragment of β-galactosidase; lacZ fragment
  12973..12993   -  protein_bind   attB1: mutant version of attB; core recombination site for the Gateway® BP reaction BP Clonase™
  14868..14888   -  protein_bind   attB4: mutant version of attB; core recombination site for the Gateway® BP reaction BP Clonase™
  15470..15757   -  CDS            tyr (fragment) (sequence partly withheld): TYRO_ORYLA - Also known as tyro. Experimental evidence at transcript level: Swiss-Prot protein existence level 2. This is a copper-containing oxidase that functions in the formation of pigments such as melanins and other polyphenolic compounds. From Oryzias latipes (Japanese rice fish) (Japanese killifish).
  15757..15978   +  rep_origin     M13 ori (fragment) (sequence partly withheld): M13 bacteriophage origin of replication; arrow indicates direction of (+) strand synthesis
