[The description below was written by a language model from this plasmid's Addgene catalogue record and pLannotate feature annotations shown in this document.]
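Description:
MiniCoopR 2xU6:gRNA pten, mitfa:Cas9 is a roughly 16 kb Tol2 transposon-based CRISPR vector built on the MiniCoopR backbone for melanocyte-restricted gene inactivation in zebrafish. In bacteria it is maintained as a high-copy plasmid through a ColE1/pUC-type origin and selected with ampicillin via the bla gene. pBluescript-derived remnants (lac promoter/operator, T3 and T7 promoters, MCS fragments, a partial M13 origin) reflect its cloning history. The Tol2 arms themselves are not called in the automated annotation. A short hit to medaka tyrosinase near one end may correspond to Tol2-flanking sequence, but the record does not confirm this.

The payload has three functional parts. A MITF-homologous coding region followed by an SV40 poly(A) signal corresponds to the zebrafish mitfa minigene that defines MiniCoopR; the annotation matches it to human MITF only by homology. According to the record's purpose statement, it supplies mitfa in melanocytes, so cells that carry the transgene are the ones in which the melanocyte programme is supported. Next come two S. pyogenes gRNA scaffolds, consistent with the two U6-driven guide cassettes in the name, one directed at ptena and one at ptenb, the two zebrafish pten paralogues. The U6 promoters are not annotated. Finally, a Cas9 coding sequence lies on the opposite strand within a Gateway-assembled cassette marked by attB4, attB1 and attB2 sites. The unannotated stretch between attB4 and attB1 is positioned to hold the mitfa promoter named in the title.

Together these elements link mitfa expression to Cas9 cutting in the same lineage, allowing pten loss to be modelled specifically in melanocytes, as in the associated study of melanoma driver genes.
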