Addgene plasmid #118845: MiniCoopR 2xU6:gRNA pten, mitfa:Cas9
Purpose: Targets ptena and ptenb and expresses zebrafish mitfa specifically in zebrafish melanocytes
Depositing lab: Leonard Zon. Depositing organization: Boston Children's Hospital. Publication: Human tumor genomics and zebrafish modeling identify SPRED1 loss as a driver of mucosal melanoma. Ablain J, Xu M, Rothschild H, Jordan RC, Mito JK, Daniels BH, Bell CF, Joseph NM, Wu H, Bastian BC, Zon LI, Yeh I. Science. 2018 Nov 1. pii: science.aau6509. doi: 10.1126/science.aau6509. PubMed 30385465.
Backbone
  Vector backbone: MiniCoopR
  Vector type: CRISPR ; Tol2
Growth in bacteria
  Bacterial resistance: Ampicillin, 100 μg/mL
  Growth temperature: 37°C
  Growth strain: DH5alpha
  Copy number: High Copy
Gene/Insert
  Gene/Insert name: ptena and ptenb
  gRNA/shRNA sequence: GAATAAGCGGAGGTACCAGG and GAGACAGTGCCTATGTTCAG
  Species: D. rerio (zebrafish)
  Entrez Gene: ptena (a.k.a. wu:fc52g04, zgc:73086); ptenb (a.k.a. fa11a08, fb73f10, fc83f12, fd16b10, fk90e11, pten, si:bz1g13.4, wu:fa11a08, wu:fb73f10, wu:fc83f12, wu:fd16b10, wu:fk90e11)
  Cloning method: Gateway Cloning
Terms and licenses: Academic/Nonprofit Terms; Industry Terms: Not Available to Industry
How to cite: MiniCoopR 2xU6:gRNA pten, mitfa:Cas9 was a gift from Leonard Zon (Addgene plasmid # 118845 ; http://n2t.net/addgene:118845 ; RRID:Addgene_118845)
